>Addgene plasmid #85394 | FN(9-10)-I27-CC | addgene full sequence | sequence record 172698 | Addgene NGS Result
TGGCGAATGGG
[124 nt withheld, positions 12-135]
C
[91 nt withheld, positions 137-227]
A
[49 nt withheld, positions 229-277]
CCTTTGACGTTGGAGTCCACGTTCTTT
[37 nt withheld, positions 305-341]
ACCCTATCTCGGTCTATTCTTTTGATTTATAAGGGATTTTGCCGATTTCGGCCTATTGGTTAAAAAATGA
GCTGATTTAACAAAAATTTAACGCGAATTTTAACAAAATATTAACGCTTACAATTTAGGTGGCACTTTTC
GGGGAAATGTGCGCGGAACCCCTATTTGTTTATTTTTCTAAATACATTCAAATATGTATCCGCTCATGAG
ACAATAACCCTGATAAATGCTTCAATAATATTGAAAAAGGAAGAGTATGAGTATTCAACATTTCCGTGTC
GCCCTTATTCCCTTTTTTGCGGCATTTTGCCTTCCTGTTTTTGCTCACCCAGAAACGCTGGTGAAAGTAA
AAGATGCTGAAGATCAGTTGGGTGCACGAGTGGGTTACATCGAACTGGATCTCAACAGCGGTAAGATCCT
TGAGAGTTTTCGCCCCGAAGAACGTTTTCCAATGATGAGCACTTTTAAAGTTCTGCTATGTGGCGCGGTA
TTATCCCGTATTGACGCCGGGCAAGAGCAACTCGGTCGCCGCATACACTATTCTCAGAATGACTTGGTTG
AGTACTCACCAGTCACAGAAAAGCATCTTACGGATGGCATGACAGTAAGAGAATTATGCAGTGCTGCCAT
AACCATGAGTGATAACACTGCGGCCAACTTACTTCTGACAACGATCGGAGGACCGAAGGAGCTAACCGCT
TTTTTGCACAACATGGGGGATCATGTAACTCGCCTTGATCGTTGGGAACCGGAGCTGAATGAAGCCATAC
CAAACGACGAGCGTGACACCACGATGCCTGCAGCAATGGCAACAACGTTGCGCAAACTATTAACTGGCGA
ACTACTTACTCTAGCTTCCCGGCAACAATTAATAGACTGGATGGAGGCGGATAAAGTTGCAGGACCACTT
CTGCGCTCGGCCCTTCCGGCTGGCTGGTTTATTGCTGATAAATCTGGAGCCGGTGAGCGTGGGTCTCGCG
GTATCATTGCAGCACTGGGGCCAGATGGTAAGCCCTCCCGTATCGTAGTTATCTACACGACGGGGAGTCA
GGCAACTATGGATGAACGAAATAGACAGATCGCTGAGATAGGTGCCTCACTGATTAAGCATTGGTAACTG
TCAGACCAAGTTTACTCATATATACTTTAGATTGATTTAAAACTTCATTTTTAATTTAAAAGGATCTAGG
TGAAGATCCTTTTTGATAATCTCATGACCAAAATCCCTTAACGTGAGTTTTCGTTCCACTGAGCGTCAGA
CCCCGTAGAAAAGATCAAAGGATCTTCTTGAGATCCTTTTTTTCTGCGCGTAATCTGCTGCTTGCAAACA
AAAAAACCACCGCTACCAGCGGTGGTTTGTTTGCCGGATCAAGAGCTACCAACTCTTTTTCCGAAGGTAA
CTGGCTTCAGCAGAGCGCAGATACCAAATACTGTCCTTCTAGTGTAGCCGTAGTTAGGCCACCACTTCAA
GAACTCTGTAGCACCGCCTACATACCTCGCTCTGCTAATCCTGTTACCAGTGGCTGCTGCCAGTGGCGAT
AAGTCGTGTCTTACCGGGTTGGACTCAAGACGATAGTTACCGGATAAGGCGCAGCGGTCGGGCTGAACGG
GGGGTTCGTGCACACAGCCCAGCTTGGAGCGAACGACCTACACCGAACTGAGATACCTACAGCGTGAGCT
ATGAGAAAGCGCCACGCTTCCCGAAGGGAGAAAGGCGGACAGGTATCCGGTAAGCGGCAGGGTCGGAACA
GGAGAGCGCACGAGGGAGCTTCCAGGGGGAAACGCCTGGTATCTTTATAGTCCTGTCGGGTTTCGCCACC
TCTGACTTGAGCGTCGATTTTTGTGATGCTCGTCAGGGGGGCGGAGCCTATGGAAAAACGCCAGCAACGC
GGCCTTTTTACGGTTCCTGGCCTTTTGCTGGCCTTTTGCTCACATGTTCTTTCCTGCGTTATCCCCTGAT
TCTGTGGATAACCGTATTACCGCCTTTGAGTGAGCTGATACCGCTCGCCGCAGCCGAACGACCGAGCGCA
GCGAGTCAGTGAGCGAGGAAGCGGAAGAGCGCCTGATGCGGTATTTTCTCCTTACGCATCTGTGCGGTAT
TTCACACCGCAATGGTGCACTCTCAGTACAATCTGCTCTGATGCCGCATAGTTAAGCCAGTATACACTCC
GCTATCGCTACGTGACTGGGTCATGGCTGCGCCCCGACACCCGCCAACACCCGCTGACGCGCCCTGACGG
GCTTGTCTGCTCCCGGCATCCGCTTACAGACAAGCTGTGACCGTCTCCGGGAGCTGCATGTGTCAGAGGT
TTTCACCGTCATCACCGAAACGCGCGAGGCAGCTGCGGTAAAGCTCATCAGCGTGGTCGTGAAGCGATTC
ACAGATGTCTGCCTGTTCATCCGCGTCCAGCTCGTTGAGTTTCTCCAGAAGCGTTAATGTCTGGCTTCTG
ATAAAGCGGGCCATGTTAAGGGCGGTTTTTTCCTGTTTGGTCACTGATGCCTCCGTGTAAGGGGGATTTC
TGTTCATGGGGGTAATGATACCGATGAAACGAGAGAGGATGCTCACGATACGGGTTACTGATGATGAACA
TGCCCGGTTACTGGAACGTTGTGAGGGTAAACAACTGGCGGTATGGATGCGGCGGGACCAGAGAAAAATC
ACTCAGGGTCAATGCCAGCGCTTCGTTAATACAGATGTAGGTGTTCCACAGGGTAGCCAGCAGCATCCTG
CGATGCAGATCCGGAACATAATGGTGCAGGGCGCTGACTTCCGCGTTTCCAGACTTTACGAAACACGGAA
ACCGAAGACCATTCATGTTGTTGCTCAGGTCGCAGACGTTTTGCAGCAGCAGTCGCTTCACGTTCGCTCG
CGTATCGGTGATTCATTCTGCTAACCAGTAAGGCAACCCCGCCAGCCTAGCCGGGTCCTCAACGACAGGA
GCACGATCATGCGCACCCGTGGGGCCGCCATGCCGGCGATAATGGCCTGCTTCTCGCCGAAACGTTTGGT
GGCGGGACCAGTGACGAAGGCTTGAGCGAGGGCGTGCAAGATTCCGAATACCGCAAGCGACAGGCCGATC
ATCGTCGCGCTCCAGCGAAAGCGGTCCTCGCCGAAAATGACCCAGAGCGCTGCCGGCACCTGTCCTACGA
GTTGCATGATAAAGAAGACAGTCATAAGTGCGGCGACGATAGTCATGCCCCGCGCCCACCGGAAGGAGCT
GACTGGGTTGAAGGCTCTCAAGGGCATCGGTCGAGATCCCGGTGCCTAATGAGTGAGCTAACTTACATTA
ATTGCGTTGCGCTCACTGCCCGCTTTCCAGTCGGGAAACCTGTCGTGCCAGCTGCATTAATGAATCGGCC
AACGCGCGGGGAGAGGCGGTTTGCGTATTGGGCGCCAGGGTGGTTTTTCTTTTCACCAGTGAGACGGGCA
ACAGCTGATTGCCCTTCACCGCCTGGCCCTGAGAGAGTTGCAGCAAGCGGTCCACGCTGGTTTGCCCCAG
CAGGCGAAAATCCTGTTTGATGGTGGTTAACGGCGGGATATAACATGAGCTGTCTTCGGTATCGTCGTAT
CCCACTACCGAGATATCCGCACCAACGCGCAGCCCGGACTCGGTAATGGCGCGCATTGCGCCCAGCGCCA
TCTGATCGTTGGCAACCAGCATCGCAGTGGGAACGATGCCCTCATTCAGCATTTGCATGGTTTGTTGAAA
ACCGGACATGGCACTCCAGTCGCCTTCCCGTTCCGCTATCGGCTGAATTTGATTGCGAGTGAGATATTTA
TGCCAGCCAGCCAGACGCAGACGCGCCGAGACAGAACTTAATGGGCCCGCTAACAGCGCGATTTGCTGGT
GACCCAATGCGACCAGATGCTCCACGCCCAGTCGCGTACCGTCTTCATGGGAGAAAATAATACTGTTGAT
GGGTGTCTGGTCAGAGACATCAAGAAATAACGCCGGAACATTAGTGCAGGCAGCTTCCACAGCAATGGCA
TCCTGGTCATCCAGCGGATAGTTAATGATCAGCCCACTGACGCGTTGCGCGAGAAGATTGTGCACCGCCG
CTTTACAGGCTTCGACGCCGCTTCGTTCTACCATCGACACCACCACGCTGGCACCCAGTTGATCGGCGCG
AGATTTAATCGCCGCGACAATTTGCGACGGCGCGTGCAGGGCCAGACTGGAGGTGGCAACGCCAATCAGC
AACGACTGTTTGCCCGCCAGTTGTTGTGCCACGCGGTTGGGAATGTAATTCAGCTCCGCCATCGCCGCTT
CCACTTTTTCCCGCGTTTTCGCAGAAACGTGGCTGGCCTGGTTCACCACGCGGGAAACGGTCTGATAAGA
GACACCGGCATACTCTGCGACATCGTATAACGTTACTGGTTTCACATTCACCACCCTGAATTGACTCTCT
TCCGGGCGCTATCATGCCATACCGCGAAAGGTTTTGCGCCATTCGATGGTGTCCGGGATCTCGACGCTCT
CCCTTATGCGACTCCTGCATTAGGAAGCAGCCCAGTAGTAGGTTGAGGCCGTTGAGCACCGCCGCCGCAA
GGAATGGTGCATGCAAGGAGATGGCGCCCAACAGTCCCCCGGCCACGGGGCCTGCCACCATACCCACGCC
GAAACAAGCGCTCATGAGCCCGAAGTGGCGAGCCCGATCTTCCCCATCGGTGATGTCGGCGATATAGGCG
CCAGCAACCGCACCTGTGGCGCCGGTGATGCCGGCCACGATGCGTCCGGCGTAGAGGATCGAGATCTCGA
TCCCGCGAAATTAATACGACTCACTATAGGGGAATTGTGAGCGGATAACAATTCCCCTCTAGAAATAATT
TTGTTTAACTTTAAGAAGGAGATATACATATGGGTCTTGATTCCCCAACTGGCATTGACTTTTCTGATAT
TACTGCCAACTCTTTTACTGTGCACTGGATTGCTCCTCGAGCCACCATCACTGGCTACAGGATCCGCCAT
CATCCCGAGCACTTCAGTGGGAGACCTCGAGAAGATCGGGTGCCCCACTCTCGGAATTCCATCACCCTCA
CCAACCTCACTCCAGGCACAGAGTATGTGGTCAGCATCGTTGCTCTTAATGGCAGAGAGGAAAGTCCCTT
ATTGATTGGCCAACAATCAACAGTTTCTGATGTTCCGAGGGACCTGGAAGTTGTTGCTGCGACCCCCACC
AGCCTACTGATCAGCTGGGATGCTCCTGCTGTCACAGTGAGATATTACAGGATCACTTACGGAGAAACAG
GAGGAAATAGCCCTGTCCAGGAGTTCACTGTGCCTGGGAGCAAGTCTACAGCTACCATCAGCGGCCTTAA
ACCTGGAGTTGATTATACCATCACTGTGTATGCTGTCACTGGCCGTGGAGACAGCCCCGCAAGCAGCAAG
CCAATTTCCATTCATATGGGTGGTTAGGGCGGTCTGATCGAAGTTGAAAAACCGCTGTATGGTGTTGAAG
TTTTTGTTGGTGAAACCGCACACTTTGAAATTGAACTGAGCGAACCGGATGTTCATGGTCAGTGGAAACT
GAAAGGTCAGCCGCTGGCAGCAAGTCCGGATTGTGAAATTATTGAAGATGGCAAAAAACACATCCTGATC
CTGCATAATTGTCAGCTGGGTATGACCGGTGAAGTTAGCTTTCAAGCAGCAAATACCAAAAGCGCAGCCA
ATCTGAAAGTTAAAGAACTGTGTTGTCATCACCATCACCACCATTGAGGATCCGGCTGCTAACAAAGCCC
GAAAGGAAGCTGAGTTGGCTGCTGCCACCGCTGAGCAATAACTAGCATAACCCCTTGGGGCCTCTAAACG
GGTCTTGAGGGGTTTTTTGCTGAAAGGAGGAACTATATCCGGAT
Features (pLannotate 1.2.2; 18 found; start..end, strand, type, name):
     12..440     +  rep_origin     f1 ori (sequence partly withheld): f1 bacteriophage origin of replication; arrow indicates direction of (+) strand synthesis
    493..597     +  promoter       AmpR promoter: bla
    598..1458    +  CDS            AmpR: β-lactamase; bla; confers resistance to ampicillin, carbenicillin, and related antibiotics
   1629..2217    +  rep_origin     ori: high-copy-number ColE1/pMB1/pBR322/pUC origin of replication
   2403..2542    -  misc_feature   bom: basis of mobility region from pBR322
   2644..2835    -  CDS            rop: Rop protein, which maintains plasmids at low copy number; rop
   2852..3232    +  CDS            YPB1_ECOLX: Protein predicted: Swiss-Prot protein existence level 4. From Escherichia coli.
   3304..3595    -  CDS            TcR (fragment): tetracycline efflux protein; tet; confers resistance to tetracycline
   3610..3631    -  protein_bind   CAP binding site: CAP binding activates transcription in the presence of cAMP. E. coli catabolite activator protein
   3644..4726    -  CDS            lacI: lac repressor; lacI; The lac repressor binds to the lac operator to inhibit transcription in E. coli. This inhibition can be relieved by adding lactose or isopropyl-β-D-thiogalactopyranoside (IPTG).
   4727..4804    -  promoter       lacI promoter: lacI
   4812..5091    -  CDS            TcR (fragment): tetracycline efflux protein; tet; confers resistance to tetracycline
   5113..5131    +  promoter       T7 promoter: promoter for bacteriophage T7 RNA polymerase
   5132..5156    +  protein_bind   lac operator: The lac repressor binds to the lac operator to inhibit transcription in E. coli. This inhibition can be relieved by adding lactose or isopropyl-β-D-thiogalactopyranoside (IPTG). lac repressor encoded by lacI
   5171..5193    +  RBS            RBS: efficient ribosome binding site from bacteriophage T7 gene 10 (Olins and Rangwala, 1989)
   5204..5785    +  CDS            FN1 (fragment): FINC_HUMAN - Also known as FN. Experimental evidence at protein level: Swiss-Prot protein existence level 1. [Anastellin]: Binds fibronectin and induces fibril formation. This fibronectin polymer, named superfibronectin, exhibits enhanced adhesive properties. Both anastellin and superfibronectin inhibit tumor growth, angiogenesis and metastasis. Anastellin activates p38 MAPK and inhibits lysophospholipid signaling. From Homo sapiens (Human).
   6066..6115    +  CDS            SET1 (fragment): solubility-enhancement tag derived from T7 phage gene 10B
   6123..6170    +  terminator     T7 terminator: transcription terminator for bacteriophage T7 RNA polymerase
