[The description below was written by a language model from this plasmid's Addgene catalogue record and pLannotate feature annotations shown in this document.]
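Description:
FN(9-10)-I27-CC is a bacterial expression plasmid built on the Novagen pET-22b backbone. It produces a recombinant protein used as a molecular tension fluorescence microscopy (MTFM) sensor for integrin forces. The sequenced record is 6,195 nt and carries the usual pET elements: a ColE1/pBR322-type origin with the bom region and rop gene, an f1 phage origin, and a β-lactamase gene for ampicillin selection. It also has a lacI cassette supplying lac repressor. Expression is driven by a T7 promoter with an adjacent lac operator and the T7 gene 10 ribosome binding site, and it ends at the T7 terminator. Transcription therefore depends on T7 RNA polymerase from a DE3 lysogen such as BL21(DE3) and is inducible with IPTG. The short tetracycline-resistance fragments in the annotation are non-functional pBR322 remnants.

The open reading frame encodes human fibronectin type III domains 9 and 10, which carry the PHSRN synergy and GRGDS integrin-binding motifs. These are fused to I27, the 27th immunoglobulin domain of cardiac titin, with a C-terminal 6xHis tag from the backbone. An amber (TAG) codon between the fibronectin and I27 segments allows incorporation of the unnatural amino acid p-azidophenylalanine, which is then labelled with Cy3 by copper-free click chemistry. Amber suppression requires an orthogonal tRNA/synthetase system, which is not encoded on this plasmid. Two cysteines added at the C-terminus of I27 anchor the protein to a gold nanoparticle.

The automated annotation recognises only the fibronectin portion. It does not label I27, the cysteines or the His tag, and the short "SET1" hit near the terminator is probably a spurious match.
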