Addgene plasmid #85394: FN(9-10)-I27-CC
Purpose: MTFM mechanosensor for integrin. Fibronectin domains 9&10 fused to titan immunoglobulin domain (I27) with two cysteines for immobilization, site for p-azidophenylalanine incorporation & Cy3 labeling
Depositing lab: Khalid Salaita. Depositing organization: Emory University. Publication: Titin-Based Nanoparticle Tension Sensors Map High-Magnitude Integrin Forces within Focal Adhesions. Galior K, Liu Y, Yehl K, Vivek S, Salaita K. Nano Lett. 2016 Jan 13;16(1):341-8. doi: 10.1021/acs.nanolett.5b03888. Epub 2015 Dec 7. PubMed 26598972.
Backbone
  Vector backbone: pET-22b
  Backbone manufacturer: Novagen
  Backbone size w/o insert (bp): 5493
  Vector type: Bacterial Expression
Growth in bacteria
  Bacterial resistance: Ampicillin, 100 μg/mL
  Growth temperature: 30°C
  Growth strain: DH5alpha
  Growth instructions: Use BL21(DE3) strain for expression
  Copy number: Unknown
Gene/Insert
  Gene/Insert name: Fibronectin (FN) domains 9 & 10 for integrin binding fused to titin immunoglobulin domain (I27), containing a TAG (amber) codon (alt name: KS30-ECC)
  Promoter: T7
  Tag / fusion protein: 6x His (C terminal on backbone)
  Cloning method: Unknown
  Sequencing primers: 5′ T7; 3′ T7-term
Terms and licenses: Academic/Nonprofit Terms; Industry Terms: Not Available to Industry
Depositor comments: Fibronectin (FN) domains 9 and 10 contain PHSRN and GRGDS motifs for testing integrin-ligand binding and mechanics. A TAG (amber) codon was added between the FN 9-10 domains and I27 for labeling with p-azidophenylalanine, an unnatural amino acid. The FN(9-10)-I27-CC fusion protein can be labeled with the Cy3 dye at this site using Cu-free click cyanoaddition coupling. I27 domain is the 27th immunoglobulin domain of cardiac titin. Two cysteine residues were added at the C-terminus of I27 to allow immobilization onto a gold nanoparticle. Please see the associated publication for material and methods information.
How to cite: FN(9-10)-I27-CC was a gift from Khalid Salaita (Addgene plasmid # 85394 ; http://n2t.net/addgene:85394 ; RRID:Addgene_85394)
